>Addgene plasmid #30389 | pHR-SIN-PTEN-del(1-15) | addgene partial sequence | sequence record 36218 | pHR-SIN-F 5'-CCAAGGACCTGAAATGACCC-3'
CATCAGCCTGCTTCTCGCTTCTGTTCGCGCGCTTCTGCTTCCCGAGCTCTATAAAAGAGCTCACAACCCC
TCACTCGGCGCGCCAGTCCTCCGACAGACTGAGTCGCCCGGGGGGGATCCACTAGTAACGGCCGCCAGTG
TGCTGGAATTCGCCCTTCTCCCAGACATGTATCAAGAGGATGGATTCGACTTAGACTTGACCTATATTTA
TCCAAACATTATTGCTATGGGATTTCCTGCAGAAAGACTTGAAGGCGTATACAGGAACAATATTGATGAT
GTAGTAAGGTTTTTGGATTCAAAGCATAAAAACCATTACAAGATATACAATCTTTGTGCTGAAAGACATT
ATGACACCGCCAAATTTAATTGCAGAGTTGCACAATATCCTTTTGAAGACCATAACCCACCACAGCTAGA
ACTTATCAAACCCTTTTGTGAAGATCTTGACCAATGGCTAAGTGAAGATGACAATCATGTTGCAGCAATT
CACTGTAAAGCTGGAAAGGGACGAACTGGTGTAATGATATGTGCATATTTATTACATCGGGGCAAATTTT
TAAAGGCACAAGAGGCCCTAGATTTCTATGGGGAAGTAAGGACCAGAGACAAAAAGGGAGTAACTATTCC
CAGTCAGAGGCGCTATGTGTATTATTATAGCTACCTGTTAAAGAATCATCTGGATTATAGACCAGTGGCA
CTGTTGTTTCACAAGATGATGTTTGAAACTATTCCAATGTTCAGTGGCGGAACTTGCAATCCTCAGTTTG
TGGTCTGCCAGCTAAAGGTGAAGATATATTCCTCCAATTCAGGACCCACACGACGGGAAGACAAGTTCAT
GTACTTTGAGTTCCCTCAGCCGTTACCTGTGTGT
