[The description below was written by a language model from this plasmid's Addgene catalogue record.]
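Description:
pHR-SIN-PTEN-del(1-15) is a mammalian expression plasmid built on the pHR-SIN backbone (about 9 kb without insert). The record lists the vector type only as mammalian expression. The pHR-SIN name is generally associated with self-inactivating HIV-1-derived lentiviral transfer vectors, in which a deletion in the 3′ LTR silences LTR-driven transcription after integration, but no feature table is provided to confirm which viral elements are present. In bacteria the plasmid is maintained as a high-copy replicon under ampicillin selection. The record does not state the origin of replication, the promoter driving the insert, or any mammalian selection marker or reporter.

The payload is a human PTEN coding sequence carrying the del(1-15) mutation, which by its name appears to be a deletion of residues 1–15 at the N-terminus of the protein. The insert size is listed as 1209 bp. It was cloned by restriction digestion between BamHI (5′) and NotI (3′), and both sites were preserved, so the insert can be excised or exchanged. No epitope tag or fusion partner is recorded. PTEN is a tumour-suppressor lipid phosphatase that antagonises PI3K signalling, and its extreme N-terminus is known to contribute to phosphoinositide binding and membrane association.

The associated publication concerns a DNA damage-induced, PTEN-dependent cell size checkpoint in human cells. This suggests the construct served as one of a set of PTEN mutants for expression in human cells to map which regions of the protein that function requires, although the record does not describe the specific experiments.
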