Addgene plasmid #30389: pHR-SIN-PTEN-del(1-15)
Depositing lab: Todd Waldman. Depositing organization: Georgetown University. Publication: Mechanistic Analysis of a DNA Damage-Induced, PTEN-Dependent Size Checkpoint in Human Cells. Kim JS, Xu X, Li H, Solomon D, Lane WS, Jin T, Waldman T. Mol Cell Biol. 2011 Jul . 31(13):2756-71. 10.1128/MCB.01323-10 PubMed 21536651.
Backbone
  Vector backbone: pHR-SIN
  Backbone size w/o insert (bp): 9000
  Vector type: Mammalian Expression
Growth in bacteria
  Bacterial resistance: Ampicillin, 100 μg/mL
  Growth temperature: 37°C
  Growth strain: DH5alpha
  Copy number: High Copy
Gene/Insert
  Gene/Insert name: PTEN-del(1-15)
  Species: H. sapiens (human)
  Insert size (bp): 1209
  Mutation: del(1-15)
  GenBank ID: U93051
  Entrez Gene: PTEN (a.k.a. 10q23del, BZS, CWS1, DEC, GLM2, MHAM, MMAC1, PTEN1, PTENbeta, TEP1)
  Cloning method: Restriction Enzyme; 5′ cloning site BamH I (not destroyed); 3′ cloning site Not I (not destroyed)
  Sequencing primers: 5′ CCAAGGACCTGAAATGACCC
Terms and licenses: Academic/Nonprofit Terms; Industry Terms: Not Available to Industry
How to cite: pHR-SIN-PTEN-del(1-15) was a gift from Todd Waldman (Addgene plasmid # 30389 ; http://n2t.net/addgene:30389 ; RRID:Addgene_30389)
